>Addgene plasmid #185327 | ApoE3_D125I_mCh-SspB (pBS1145) | addgene full sequence | sequence record 364002 | Addgene NGS Result
ACCTGACGTCGACGGATCGGGAGATCTCCCGATCCCCTATGGTGCACTCTCAGTACAATCTGCTCTGATG
CCGCATAGTTAAGCCAGTATCTGCTCCCTGCTTGTGTGTTGGAGGTCGCTGAGTAGTGCGCGAGCAAAAT
TTAAGCTACAACAAGGCAAGGCTTGACCGACAATTGCATGAAGAATCTGCTTAGGGTTAGGCGTTTTGCG
CTGCTTCGCGATGTACGGGCCAGATATACGCGTTGACATTGATTATTGACTAGTTATTAATAGTAATCAA
TTACGGGGTCATTAGTTCATAGCCCATATATGGAGTTCCGCGTTACATAACTTACGGTAAATGGCCCGCC
TGGCTGACCGCCCAACGACCCCCGCCCATTGACGTCAATAATGACGTATGTTCCCATAGTAACGCCAATA
GGGACTTTCCATTGACGTCAATGGGTGGAGTATTTACGGTAAACTGCCCACTTGGCAGTACATCAAGTGT
ATCATATGCCAAGTACGCCCCCTATTGACGTCAATGACGGTAAATGGCCCGCCTGGCATTATGCCCAGTA
CATGACCTTATGGGACTTTCCTACTTGGCAGTACATCTACGTATTAGTCATCGCTATTACCATGGTGATG
CGGTTTTGGCAGTACATCAATGGGCGTGGATAGCGGTTTGACTCACGGGGATTTCCAAGTCTCCACCCCA
TTGACGTCAATGGGAGTTTGTTTTGGCACCAAAATCAACGGGACTTTCCAAAATGTCGTAACAACTCCGC
CCCATTGACGCAAATGGGCGGTAGGCGTGTACGGTGGGAGGTCTATATAAGCAGAGCTCTCTGGCTAACT
AGAGAACCCACTGCTTACTGGCTTATCGAAATTAATACGACTCACTATAGGGAGACCCAAGCTGGCTAGC
CACCATGAAAGTGTTATGGGCAGCATTGTTGGTGACATTTTTAGCTGGGTGCCAGGCCAAAGTGGAACAA
GCAGTGGAAACAGAACCTGAACCTGAACTGAGACAGCAGACCGAATGGCAAAGTGGCCAGAGATGGGAAC
TGGCCCTGGGGAGATTTTGGGACTATCTGAGATGGGTGCAGACCCTGAGCGAGCAGGTGCAGGAGGAGCT
CCTGAGCTCTCAGGTGACACAGGAACTGAGAGCCCTGATGGACGAGACTATGAAGGAACTGAAGGCCTAC
AAATCTGAGCTGGAAGAGCAGCTGACCCCCGTGGCTGAAGAGACCCGCGCTCGCTTGTCCAAAGAGCTCC
AGGCCGCCCAGGCCCGGCTGGGTGCCATTATGGAGGACGTCTGCGGCCGCCTGGTCCAGTACCGCGGGGA
AGTGCAGGCTATGCTGGGGCAGTCTACAGAGGAGCTCCGGGTCAGACTGGCCTCTCACCTGCGGAAGCTG
AGGAAGAGGTTGCTCCGCGACGCCGACGACCTCCAGAAGCGCCTGGCTGTGTACCAGGCCGGCGCCCGGG
AAGGCGCCGAGCGCGGACTCTCCGCTATCAGGGAGCGGCTCGGCCCTCTGGTTGAACAGGGCAGAGTCAG
GGCTGCCACTGTGGGGAGCCTCGCCGGACAGCCCCTCCAGGAGAGAGCCCAGGCCTGGGGCGAGCGCCTG
CGAGCTAGAATGGAGGAGATGGGGTCCAGAACCCGCGACCGCCTGGACGAAGTGAAGGAGCAGGTGGCCG
AGGTGCGTGCCAAACTGGAGGAACAGGCCCAGCAGATCCGCCTCCAGGCTGAGGCCTTCCAGGCCAGACT
GAAGAGCTGGTTTGAGCCTCTTGTGGAGGATATGCAGCGGCAGTGGGCCGGGCTGGTCGAGAAGGTGCAG
GCCGCCGTGGGCACTTCCGCCGCCCCTGTCCCCAGCGACAACCATTCCGGAGGCGGCGGATCCGGCGGAA
TGGTGTCTAAAGGCGAGGAGGATAACATGGCTATAATCAAGGAATTTATGAGGTTCAAGGTGCATATGGA
GGGATCTGTGAACGGTCACGAGTTCGAAATCGAGGGCGAAGGCGAGGGGCGACCCTATGAAGGGACACAG
ACGGCCAAACTGAAGGTGACCAAGGGTGGCCCCCTGCCTTTCGCCTGGGACATCCTGTCACCCCAGTTTA
TGTACGGCTCTAAGGCTTACGTTAAGCACCCTGCCGATATTCCGGACTACTTGAAACTGAGCTTCCCTGA
AGGGTTCAAGTGGGAACGGGTAATGAATTTTGAGGATGGCGGTGTAGTCACAGTTACCCAGGACAGCTCT
CTTCAGGACGGAGAATTTATCTATAAGGTTAAACTTCGGGGCACTAACTTCCCATCAGACGGCCCCGTGA
TGCAGAAGAAAACTATGGGCTGGGAAGCCAGCTCAGAACGCATGTATCCCGAGGACGGAGCACTGAAGGG
AGAAATCAAGCAGCGACTCAAGCTGAAGGATGGGGGACATTATGATGCTGAGGTCAAAACCACCTATAAG
GCCAAGAAACCCGTTCAGCTTCCTGGGGCATACAACGTGAATATCAAACTGGATATTACATCCCATAACG
AAGACTATACCATCGTGGAACAGTACGAGCGGGCCGAGGGCAGACATAGCACAGGGGGCATGGATGAATT
GTACAAGGCGGCCGGATCCGGTGGTACCTCTGGAGGTAGCTCCCCGAAACGCCCTAAGCTGCTGCGTGAA
TATTACGATTGGCTGGTTGATAACAGCTTTACCCCATATCTGGTGGTGGATGCCACATACCTGGGCGTGA
ACGTGCCCGTGGAGTATGTGAAAGACGGTCAGATCGTGCTGAATCTGTCTGCAAGTGCGACCGGCAACCT
GCAACTGACAAATGATTTTATCCAGTTCAACGCCCGCTTTAAGGGCGTGTCTCGTGAACTGTATATCCCG
ATGGGTGCCGCTCTGGCCATTTACGCTCGCGAGAACGGCGATGGTGTGATGTTCGAACCAGAAGAAATCT
ATGACGAGCTGAATATTGGTTAAACCCGCTGATCAGCCTCGACTGTGCCTTCTAGTTGCCAGCCATCTGT
TGTTTGCCCCTCCCCCGTGCCTTCCTTGACCCTGGAAGGTGCCACTCCCACTGTCCTTTCCTAATAAAAT
GAGGAAATTGCATCGCATTGTCTGAGTAGGTGTCATTCTATTCTGGGGGGTGGGGTGGGGCAGGACAGCA
AGGGGGAGGATTGGGAAGACAATAGCAGGCATGCTGGGGATGCGGTGGGCTCTATGGCTTCTGAGGCGGA
AAGAACCAGCTGGGGCTCTAGGGGGTATCCCC
[124 nt withheld, positions 3253-3376]
C
[91 nt withheld, positions 3378-3468]
A
[49 nt withheld, positions 3470-3518]
CCTTTGACGTTGGAGTCCACGTTCTTT
[37 nt withheld, positions 3546-3582]
ACCCTATCTCGGTCTATTCTTTTGATTTATAAGGGATTTTGCCGATTTCGGCCTATTGGTTAAAAAATGA
GCTGATTTAACAAAAATTTAACGCGAATTAATTCTGTGGAATGTGTGTCAGTTAGGGTGTGGAAAGTCCC
CAGGCTCCCCAGCAGGCAGAAGTATGCAAAGCATGCATCTCAATTAGTCAGCAACCAGGTGTGGAAAGTC
CCCAGGCTCCCCAGCAGGCAGAAGTATGCAAAGCATGCATCTCAATTAGTCAGCAACCATAGTCCCGCCC
CTAACTCCGCCCATCCCGCCCCTAACTCCGCCCAGTTCCGCCCATTCTCCGCCCCATGGCTGACTAATTT
TTTTTATTTATGCAGAGGCCGAGGCCGCCTCTGCCTCTGAGCTATTCCAGAAGTAGTGAGGAGGCTTTTT
TGGAGGCCTAGGCTTTTGCAAAAAGCTCCCGGGAGCTTGTATATCCATTTTCGGATCTGATCAGCACGTG
TTGACAATTAATCATCGGCATAGTATATCGGCATAGTATAATACGACAAGGTGAGGAACTAAACCATGGC
CAAGTTGACCAGTGCCGTTCCGGTGCTCACCGCGCGCGACGTCGCCGGAGCGGTCGAGTTCTGGACCGAC
CGGCTCGGGTTCTCCCGGGACTTCGTGGAGGACGACTTCGCCGGTGTGGTCCGGGACGACGTGACCCTGT
TCATCAGCGCGGTCCAGGACCAGGTGGTGCCGGACAACACCCTGGCCTGGGTGTGGGTGCGCGGCCTGGA
CGAGCTGTACGCCGAGTGGTCGGAGGTCGTGTCCACGAACTTCCGGGACGCCTCCGGGCCGGCCATGACC
GAGATCGGCGAGCAGCCGTGGGGGCGGGAGTTCGCCCTGCGCGACCCGGCCGGCAACTGCGTGCACTTCG
TGGCCGAGGAGCAGGACTGACACGTGCTACGAGATTTCGATTCCACCGCCGCCTTCTATGAAAGGTTGGG
CTTCGGAATCGTTTTCCGGGACGCCGGCTGGATGATCCTCCAGCGCGGGGATCTCATGCTGGAGTTCTTC
GCCCACCCCAACTTGTTTATTGCAGCTTATAATGGTTACAAATAAAGCAATAGCATCACAAATTTCACAA
ATAAAGCATTTTTTTCACTGCATTCTAGTTGTGGTTTGTCCAAACTCATCAATGTATCTTATCATGTCTG
TATACCGTCGACCTCTAGCTAGAGCTTGGCGTAATCATGGTCATAGCTGTTTCCTGTGTGAAATTGTTAT
CCGCTCACAATTCCACACAACATACGAGCCGGAAGCATAAAGTGTAAAGCCTGGGGTGCCTAATGAGTGA
GCTAACTTACATTAATTGCGTTGCGCTCACTGCCCGCTTTCCAGTCGGGAAACCTGTCGTGCCAGCTGCA
TTAATGAATCGGCCAACGCGCGGGGAGAGGCGGTTTGCGTATTGGGCGCTCTTCCGCTTCCTCGCTCACT
GACTCGCTGCGCTCGGTCGTTCGGCTGCGGCGAGCGGTATCAGCTCACTCAAAGGCGGTAATACGGTTAT
CCACAGAATCAGGGGATAACGCAGGAAAGAACATGTGAGCAAAAGGCCAGCAAAAGGCCAGGAACCGTAA
AAAGGCCGCGTTGCTGGCGTTTTTCCATAGGCTCCGCCCCCCTGACGAGCATCACAAAAATCGACGCTCA
AGTCAGAGGTGGCGAAACCCGACAGGACTATAAAGATACCAGGCGTTTCCCCCTGGAAGCTCCCTCGTGC
GCTCTCCTGTTCCGACCCTGCCGCTTACCGGATACCTGTCCGCCTTTCTCCCTTCGGGAAGCGTGGCGCT
TTCTCATAGCTCACGCTGTAGGTATCTCAGTTCGGTGTAGGTCGTTCGCTCCAAGCTGGGCTGTGTGCAC
GAACCCCCCGTTCAGCCCGACCGCTGCGCCTTATCCGGTAACTATCGTCTTGAGTCCAACCCGGTAAGAC
ACGACTTATCGCCACTGGCAGCAGCCACTGGTAACAGGATTAGCAGAGCGAGGTATGTAGGCGGTGCTAC
AGAGTTCTTGAAGTGGTGGCCTAACTACGGCTACACTAGAAGAACAGTATTTGGTATCTGCGCTCTGCTG
AAGCCAGTTACCTTCGGAAAAAGAGTTGGTAGCTCTTGATCCGGCAAACAAACCACCGCTGGTAGCGGTG
GTTTTTTTGTTTGCAAGCAGCAGATTACGCGCAGAAAAAAAGGATCTCAAGAAGATCCTTTGATCTTTTC
TACGGGGTCTGACGCTCAGTGGAACGAAAACTCACGTTAAGGGATTTTGGTCATGAGATTATCAAAAAGG
ATCTTCACCTAGATCCTTTTAAATTAAAAATGAAGTTTTAAATCAATCTAAAGTATATATGAGTAAACTT
GGTCTGACAGTTACCAATGCTTAATCAGTGAGGCACCTATCTCAGCGATCTGTCTATTTCGTTCATCCAT
AGTTGCCTGACTCCCCGTCGTGTAGATAACTACGATACGGGAGGGCTTACCATCTGGCCCCAGTGCTGCA
ATGATACCGCGAGACCCACGCTCACCGGCTCCAGATTTATCAGCAATAAACCAGCCAGCCGGAAGGGCCG
AGCGCAGAAGTGGTCCTGCAACTTTATCCGCCTCCATCCAGTCTATTAATTGTTGCCGGGAAGCTAGAGT
AAGTAGTTCGCCAGTTAATAGTTTGCGCAACGTTGTTGCCATTGCTACAGGCATCGTGGTGTCACGCTCG
TCGTTTGGTATGGCTTCATTCAGCTCCGGTTCCCAACGATCAAGGCGAGTTACATGATCCCCCATGTTGT
GCAAAAAAGCGGTTAGCTCCTTCGGTCCTCCGATCGTTGTCAGAAGTAAGTTGGCCGCAGTGTTATCACT
CATGGTTATGGCAGCACTGCATAATTCTCTTACTGTCATGCCATCCGTAAGATGCTTTTCTGTGACTGGT
GAGTACTCAACCAAGTCATTCTGAGAATAGTGTATGCGGCGACCGAGTTGCTCTTGCCCGGCGTCAATAC
GGGATAATACCGCGCCACATAGCAGAACTTTAAAAGTGCTCATCATTGGAAAACGTTCTTCGGGGCGAAA
ACTCTCAAGGATCTTACCGCTGTTGAGATCCAGTTCGATGTAACCCACTCGTGCACCCAACTGATCTTCA
GCATCTTTTACTTTCACCAGCGTTTCTGGGTGAGCAAAAACAGGAAGGCAAAATGCCGCAAAAAAGGGAA
TAAGGGCGACACGGAAATGTTGAATACTCATACTCTTCCTTTTTCAATATTATTGAAGCATTTATCAGGG
TTATTGTCTCATGAGCGGATACATATTTGAATGTATTTAGAAAAATAAACAAATAGGGGTTCCGCGCACA
TTTCCCCGAAAAGTGCC
Features (pLannotate 1.2.2; 23 found; start..end, strand, type, name):
     38..90      -  misc_feature   bom (fragment): basis of mobility region from pBR322
    245..624     +  enhancer       CMV enhancer: human cytomegalovirus immediate early enhancer
    625..828     +  promoter       CMV promoter: human cytomegalovirus (CMV) immediate early promoter
    824..857     +  LTR            5' LTR (truncated) (fragment): truncated 5' long terminal repeat (LTR) from HIV-1
    873..891     +  promoter       T7 promoter: promoter for bacteriophage T7 RNA polymerase
    915..1865    +  CDS            APOE: APOE_HUMAN - Experimental evidence at protein level: Swiss-Prot protein existence level 1. (Microbial infection) Through its interaction with HCV envelope glycoprotein E2, participates in the attachment of HCV to HSPGs and other receptors (LDLr, VLDLr, and SR-B1) on the cell surface and to the assembly, maturation and infectivity of HCV viral particles (PubMed:25122793, PubMed:29695434). This interaction is probably promoted via the up-regulation of cellular autophagy by the virus (PubMed:29695434). From Homo sapiens (Human).
   1890..2597    +  CDS            mCherry: mCherry is a basic (constitutively fluorescent) red fluorescent protein published in 2004, derived from Discosoma sp.. It is reported to be a very rapidly-maturing monomer with low acid sensitivity.
   2628..2957    +  CDS            sspB (fragment): SSPB_HAEIN - Experimental evidence at protein level: Swiss-Prot protein existence level 1. Also stimulates degradation of the N-terminus of RseA (residues 1-108, alone or in complex with sigma-E) by ClpX-ClpP in a non-ssrA-mediated fashion. From Haemophilus influenzae (strain ATCC 51907 / DSM 11121 / KW20 / Rd).
   2983..3207    +  polyA_signal   bGH poly(A) signal: bovine growth hormone polyadenylation signal
   3211..3232    +  promoter       SV40 promoter (fragment): SV40 enhancer and early promoter
   3253..3681    +  rep_origin     f1 ori (sequence partly withheld): f1 bacteriophage origin of replication; arrow indicates direction of (+) strand synthesis
   3695..4024    +  promoter       SV40 promoter: SV40 enhancer and early promoter
   4072..4119    +  promoter       EM7 promoter: synthetic bacterial promoter&nbsp
   4138..4512    +  CDS            BleoR: antibiotic-binding protein; Sh ble from Streptoalloteichus hindustanus; confers resistance to bleomycin, phleomycin, and Zeocin™
   4522..4647    +  CDS            ble (fragment): BLE_KLEPN - Experimental evidence at protein level: Swiss-Prot protein existence level 1. Binding protein with a strong affinity to the bleomycin family of antibiotics. Binds to CL990; an antimitotic-antibiotic compound. From Klebsiella pneumoniae.
   4642..4763    +  polyA_signal   SV40 poly(A) signal: SV40 polyadenylation signal
   4836..4852    -  protein_bind   lac operator: The lac repressor binds to the lac operator to inhibit transcription in E. coli. This inhibition can be relieved by adding lactose or isopropyl-β-D-thiogalactopyranoside (IPTG). lac repressor encoded by lacI
   4860..4890    -  promoter       lac promoter: promoter for the E. coli lac operon
   4905..4926    -  protein_bind   CAP binding site: CAP binding activates transcription in the presence of cAMP. E. coli catabolite activator protein
   4939..5031    -  CDS            lacI (fragment): lac repressor; lacI; The lac repressor binds to the lac operator to inhibit transcription in E. coli. This inhibition can be relieved by adding lactose or isopropyl-β-D-thiogalactopyranoside (IPTG).
   5214..5802    -  rep_origin     ori: high-copy-number ColE1/pMB1/pBR322/pUC origin of replication
   5973..6833    -  CDS            AmpR: β-lactamase; bla; confers resistance to ampicillin, carbenicillin, and related antibiotics
   6834..6938    -  promoter       AmpR promoter: bla
