[The description below was written by a language model from this plasmid's Addgene catalogue record and pLannotate feature annotations shown in this document.]
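Description:
ApoE3_D125I_mCh-SspB (pBS1145) is a mammalian expression plasmid of about 7 kb built on the YK 02 mCh SspB backbone. It is maintained in E. coli through a high-copy ColE1/pUC-type origin with ampicillin resistance (AmpR under its own bla promoter), and it also carries an f1 phage origin. A second marker cassette places the Sh ble bleomycin/Zeocin resistance gene behind both the SV40 early promoter and the bacterial EM7 promoter, followed by an SV40 polyadenylation signal. In principle this allows drug selection in mammalian cells, although the record does not say it was used that way. The remaining annotations (bom, lac promoter/operator, lacI, short HIV-1 LTR and SV40 promoter fragments) appear to be small backbone remnants rather than functional parts of the design.

The payload is a single fusion reading frame driven by the CMV immediate early enhancer and promoter, with a T7 promoter just upstream of the coding region and a bovine growth hormone polyadenylation signal at the end. The frame begins with human apolipoprotein E3 carrying the D125I substitution (a roughly 950 bp insert introduced by Gibson cloning), followed by the red fluorescent protein mCherry and then an SspB fragment. SspB is the binding partner of the iLID optogenetic module, and the two associate on exposure to blue light. When this plasmid is co-expressed with a separate plasmid encoding an iLID-tagged ferritin heavy chain (FTH1) scaffold, illumination recruits the ApoE3 variant onto the multivalent scaffold, and mCherry fluorescence reports where it localises. The depositors used this arrangement to test whether the protein undergoes light-inducible condensate formation in human cells.
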