Addgene plasmid #185327: ApoE3_D125I_mCh-SspB (pBS1145)
Purpose: For the mammalian expression of the human protein ApoE3_D125I attached to SspB for light inducible binding to iLID scaffolds. Systems like this can be used to induce condensate formation
Depositing lab: Pamela Silver. Depositing organization: Harvard Medical School. Publication: Natural and Designed Proteins Inspired by Extremotolerant Organisms Can Form Condensates and Attenuate Apoptosis in Human Cells. Veling MT, Nguyen DT, Thadani NN, Oster ME, Rollins NJ, Brock KP, Bethel NP, Lim S, Baker D, Way JC, Marks DS, Chang RL, Silver PA. ACS Synth Biol. 2022 Mar 18;11(3):1292-1302. doi: 10.1021/acssynbio.1c00572. Epub 2022 Feb 18. PubMed 35176859.
Backbone
  Vector backbone: YK 02 mCh SspB
  Vector type: Mammalian Expression
Growth in bacteria
  Bacterial resistance: Ampicillin, 100 μg/mL
  Growth temperature: 37°C
  Growth strain: DH5alpha
  Copy number: High Copy
Gene/Insert
  Gene/Insert name: ApoE3_D125I
  Species: H. sapiens (human)
  Insert size (bp): 954
  Mutation: D125I
  Cloning method: Gibson Cloning
Terms and licenses: Academic/Nonprofit Terms; Industry Terms: Not Available to Industry
Depositor comments: This plasmid encodes a protein fused to SspB. SspB will bind to iLID upon exposure to blue light. We used it to test for light inducible condensate formations using a scaffold protein (FTH1) bound to iLID which was expressed off a separate plasmid (see pBS1042 for the scaffold protein).
How to cite: ApoE3_D125I_mCh-SspB (pBS1145) was a gift from Pamela Silver (Addgene plasmid # 185327 ; http://n2t.net/addgene:185327 ; RRID:Addgene_185327)
